Addgene plasmid #171109: px330 SUZ12 - pDY083
Purpose: Expresses Cas9 and an sgRNA targeting SUZ12
Depositing lab: Thomas Cech. Depositing organization: University of Colorado, Boulder. Publication: Live-cell imaging reveals the dynamics of PRC2 and recruitment to chromatin by SUZ12-associated subunits. Youmans DT, Schmidt JC, Cech TR. Genes Dev. 2018 Jun 1;32(11-12):794-805. doi: 10.1101/gad.311936.118. Epub 2018 Jun 11. PubMed 29891558.
Backbone
  Vector backbone: px330
  Vector type: Mammalian Expression
Growth in bacteria
  Bacterial resistance: Ampicillin, 100 μg/mL
  Growth temperature: 37°C
  Growth strain: DH5alpha
  Copy number: High Copy
Gene/Insert
  Gene/Insert name: Cas9
  gRNA/shRNA sequence: SUZ12
Terms and licenses: Academic/Nonprofit Terms; Industry Terms: Not Available to Industry
How to cite: px330 SUZ12 - pDY083 was a gift from Thomas Cech (Addgene plasmid # 171109 ; http://n2t.net/addgene:171109 ; RRID:Addgene_171109)
