[The description below was written by a language model from this plasmid's Addgene catalogue record and pLannotate feature annotations shown in this document.]
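Description:
px330 SUZ12 - pDY083 is a mammalian expression plasmid built on the px330 backbone that delivers both components of the Streptococcus pyogenes CRISPR/Cas9 system from a single vector. It is propagated in E. coli as a high-copy plasmid through a ColE1/pUC-type origin and selected with ampicillin via the β-lactamase (AmpR) gene and its native promoter. An f1 phage origin is also present, along with small residual fragments of pBR322 bom and rop. A single AAV2 inverted terminal repeat is annotated downstream of the Cas9 cassette. No second ITR is annotated, so nothing in the record indicates an AAV packaging vector.

The payload consists of two expression units. Cas9 is driven by a hybrid Pol II promoter made of the CMV immediate-early enhancer and the chicken β-actin promoter, followed by a hybrid CBA/MVM intron that improves expression. The Cas9 coding sequence is annotated as contiguous N- and C-terminal portions that together form the full-length nuclease. It ends in a bipartite nucleoplasmin nuclear localization signal and is terminated by the bovine growth hormone polyadenylation signal. Separately, a human U6 Pol III promoter transcribes a single guide RNA in which a spacer directed against SUZ12 sits between the promoter and the S. pyogenes gRNA scaffold. A second partial scaffold fragment is also annotated just downstream.

Transfection into mammalian cells yields nuclear Cas9 programmed to cut the SUZ12 locus, which encodes a core PRC2 subunit. The associated publication concerns live-cell imaging of PRC2, but the record does not state the exact target site or whether the cut is meant for knock-in or disruption. The feature table derives from a partial NGS assembly of the plasmid.
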