Features (pLannotate 1.2.2; 18 found; start..end, strand, type, name):
    130..357     +  intron         hybrid intron: hybrid between chicken β-actin (CBA) and minute virus of mice (MMV) introns (Gray et al., 2011)
    495..2096    +  CDS            Cas9(N): N-terminal portion of Streptococcus pyogenes Cas9 (Zetsche et al., 2015)
   2097..4595    +  CDS            Cas9(C): C-terminal portion of Streptococcus pyogenes Cas9 (Zetsche et al., 2015)
   4596..4643    +  CDS            nucleoplasmin NLS: bipartite nuclear localization signal from nucleoplasmin
   4677..4788    +  polyA_signal   bGH poly(A) signal: bovine growth hormone polyadenylation signal
   4893..5033    +  repeat_region  AAV2 ITR: inverted terminal repeat of adeno-associated virus serotype 2 inverted
   5038..5089    -  misc_feature   bom (fragment): basis of mobility region from pBR322
   5108..5563    +  rep_origin     f1 ori (sequence partly withheld): f1 bacteriophage origin of replication; arrow indicates direction of (+) strand synthesis
   5564..5613    -  misc_feature   bom (fragment): basis of mobility region from pBR322
   5715..5750    -  CDS            rop (fragment): Rop protein, which maintains plasmids at low copy number; rop
   5845..5949    +  promoter       AmpR promoter: bla
   5950..6810    +  CDS            AmpR: β-lactamase; bla; confers resistance to ampicillin, carbenicillin, and related antibiotics
   6981..7569    +  rep_origin     ori: high-copy-number ColE1/pMB1/pBR322/pUC origin of replication
   7631..7871    +  promoter       U6 promoter: RNA polymerase III promoter for human U6 snRNA
   7900..7975    +  misc_RNA       gRNA scaffold: guide RNA scaffold for the Streptococcus pyogenes CRISPR/Cas9 system
   7982..8025    +  misc_RNA       gRNA scaffold (fragment): guide RNA scaffold for the Streptococcus pyogenes CRISPR/Cas9 system
   8072..8357    +  enhancer       CMV enhancer: human cytomegalovirus immediate early enhancer; contains an 18-bp deletion relative to the standard CMV enhancer
   8359..129     +  promoter       chicken β-actin promoter (across the origin): contains a 21-bp deletion relative to the standard chicken β-actin promoter
>Addgene plasmid #171109 | px330 SUZ12 - pDY083 | addgene full sequence | sequence record 338134 | Addgene Partial NGS Result
GAGGGGCGGGGCGGGGCGAGGCGGAGAGGTGCGGCGGCAGCCAATCAGAGCGGCGCGCTCCGAAAGTTTC
CTTTTATGGCGAGGCGGCGGCGGCGGCGGCCCTATAAAAAGCGAAGCGCGCGGCGGGCGGGAGTCGCTGC
GCGCTGCCTTCGCCCCGTGCCCCGCTCCGCCGCCGCCTCGCGCCGCCCGCCCCGGCTCTGACTGACCGCG
TTACTCCCACAGGTGAGCGGGCGGGACGGCCCTTCTCCTCCGGGCTGTAATTAGCTGAGCAAGAGGTAAG
GGTTTAAGGGATGGTTGGTTGGTGGGGTATTAATGTTTAATTACCTGGAGCACCTGCCTGAAATCACTTT
TTTTCAGGTTGGACCGGTGCCACCATGGACTATAAGGACCACGACGGAGACTACAAGGATCATGATATTG
ATTACAAAGACGATGACGATAAGATGGCCCCAAAGAAGAAGCGGAAGGTCGGTATCCACGGAGTCCCAGC
AGCCGACAAGAAGTACAGCATCGGCCTGGACATCGGCACCAACTCTGTGGGCTGGGCCGTGATCACCGAC
GAGTACAAGGTGCCCAGCAAGAAATTCAAGGTGCTGGGCAACACCGACCGGCACAGCATCAAGAAGAACC
TGATCGGAGCCCTGCTGTTCGACAGCGGCGAAACAGCCGAGGCCACCCGGCTGAAGAGAACCGCCAGAAG
AAGATACACCAGACGGAAGAACCGGATCTGCTATCTGCAAGAGATCTTCAGCAACGAGATGGCCAAGGTG
GACGACAGCTTCTTCCACAGACTGGAAGAGTCCTTCCTGGTGGAAGAGGATAAGAAGCACGAGCGGCACC
CCATCTTCGGCAACATCGTGGACGAGGTGGCCTACCACGAGAAGTACCCCACCATCTACCACCTGAGAAA
GAAACTGGTGGACAGCACCGACAAGGCCGACCTGCGGCTGATCTATCTGGCCCTGGCCCACATGATCAAG
TTCCGGGGCCACTTCCTGATCGAGGGCGACCTGAACCCCGACAACAGCGACGTGGACAAGCTGTTCATCC
AGCTGGTGCAGACCTACAACCAGCTGTTCGAGGAAAACCCCATCAACGCCAGCGGCGTGGACGCCAAGGC
CATCCTGTCTGCCAGACTGAGCAAGAGCAGACGGCTGGAAAATCTGATCGCCCAGCTGCCCGGCGAGAAG
AAGAATGGCCTGTTCGGAAACCTGATTGCCCTGAGCCTGGGCCTGACCCCCAACTTCAAGAGCAACTTCG
ACCTGGCCGAGGATGCCAAACTGCAGCTGAGCAAGGACACCTACGACGACGACCTGGACAACCTGCTGGC
CCAGATCGGCGACCAGTACGCCGACCTGTTTCTGGCCGCCAAGAACCTGTCCGACGCCATCCTGCTGAGC
GACATCCTGAGAGTGAACACCGAGATCACCAAGGCCCCCCTGAGCGCCTCTATGATCAAGAGATACGACG
AGCACCACCAGGACCTGACCCTGCTGAAAGCTCTCGTGCGGCAGCAGCTGCCTGAGAAGTACAAAGAGAT
TTTCTTCGACCAGAGCAAGAACGGCTACGCCGGCTACATTGACGGCGGAGCCAGCCAGGAAGAGTTCTAC
AAGTTCATCAAGCCCATCCTGGAAAAGATGGACGGCACCGAGGAACTGCTCGTGAAGCTGAACAGAGAGG
ACCTGCTGCGGAAGCAGCGGACCTTCGACAACGGCAGCATCCCCCACCAGATCCACCTGGGAGAGCTGCA
CGCCATTCTGCGGCGGCAGGAAGATTTTTACCCATTCCTGAAGGACAACCGGGAAAAGATCGAGAAGATC
CTGACCTTCCGCATCCCCTACTACGTGGGCCCTCTGGCCAGGGGAAACAGCAGATTCGCCTGGATGACCA
GAAAGAGCGAGGAAACCATCACCCCCTGGAACTTCGAGGAAGTGGTGGACAAGGGCGCTTCCGCCCAGAG
CTTCATCGAGCGGATGACCAACTTCGATAAGAACCTGCCCAACGAGAAGGTGCTGCCCAAGCACAGCCTG
CTGTACGAGTACTTCACCGTGTATAACGAGCTGACCAAAGTGAAATACGTGACCGAGGGAATGAGAAAGC
CCGCCTTCCTGAGCGGCGAGCAGAAAAAGGCCATCGTGGACCTGCTGTTCAAGACCAACCGGAAAGTGAC
CGTGAAGCAGCTGAAAGAGGACTACTTCAAGAAAATCGAGTGCTTCGACTCCGTGGAAATCTCCGGCGTG
GAAGATCGGTTCAACGCCTCCCTGGGCACATACCACGATCTGCTGAAAATTATCAAGGACAAGGACTTCC
TGGACAATGAGGAAAACGAGGACATTCTGGAAGATATCGTGCTGACCCTGACACTGTTTGAGGACAGAGA
GATGATCGAGGAACGGCTGAAAACCTATGCCCACCTGTTCGACGACAAAGTGATGAAGCAGCTGAAGCGG
CGGAGATACACCGGCTGGGGCAGGCTGAGCCGGAAGCTGATCAACGGCATCCGGGACAAGCAGTCCGGCA
AGACAATCCTGGATTTCCTGAAGTCCGACGGCTTCGCCAACAGAAACTTCATGCAGCTGATCCACGACGA
CAGCCTGACCTTTAAAGAGGACATCCAGAAAGCCCAGGTGTCCGGCCAGGGCGATAGCCTGCACGAGCAC
ATTGCCAATCTGGCCGGCAGCCCCGCCATTAAGAAGGGCATCCTGCAGACAGTGAAGGTGGTGGACGAGC
TCGTGAAAGTGATGGGCCGGCACAAGCCCGAGAACATCGTGATCGAAATGGCCAGAGAGAACCAGACCAC
CCAGAAGGGACAGAAGAACAGCCGCGAGAGAATGAAGCGGATCGAAGAGGGCATCAAAGAGCTGGGCAGC
CAGATCCTGAAAGAACACCCCGTGGAAAACACCCAGCTGCAGAACGAGAAGCTGTACCTGTACTACCTGC
AGAATGGGCGGGATATGTACGTGGACCAGGAACTGGACATCAACCGGCTGTCCGACTACGATGTGGACCA
TATCGTGCCTCAGAGCTTTCTGAAGGACGACTCCATCGACAACAAGGTGCTGACCAGAAGCGACAAGAAC
CGGGGCAAGAGCGACAACGTGCCCTCCGAAGAGGTCGTGAAGAAGATGAAGAACTACTGGCGGCAGCTGC
TGAACGCCAAGCTGATTACCCAGAGAAAGTTCGACAATCTGACCAAGGCCGAGAGAGGCGGCCTGAGCGA
ACTGGATAAGGCCGGCTTCATCAAGAGACAGCTGGTGGAAACCCGGCAGATCACAAAGCACGTGGCACAG
ATCCTGGACTCCCGGATGAACACTAAGTACGACGAGAATGACAAGCTGATCCGGGAAGTGAAAGTGATCA
CCCTGAAGTCCAAGCTGGTGTCCGATTTCCGGAAGGATTTCCAGTTTTACAAAGTGCGCGAGATCAACAA
CTACCACCACGCCCACGACGCCTACCTGAACGCCGTCGTGGGAACCGCCCTGATCAAAAAGTACCCTAAG
CTGGAAAGCGAGTTCGTGTACGGCGACTACAAGGTGTACGACGTGCGGAAGATGATCGCCAAGAGCGAGC
AGGAAATCGGCAAGGCTACCGCCAAGTACTTCTTCTACAGCAACATCATGAACTTTTTCAAGACCGAGAT
TACCCTGGCCAACGGCGAGATCCGGAAGCGGCCTCTGATCGAGACAAACGGCGAAACCGGGGAGATCGTG
TGGGATAAGGGCCGGGATTTTGCCACCGTGCGGAAAGTGCTGAGCATGCCCCAAGTGAATATCGTGAAAA
AGACCGAGGTGCAGACAGGCGGCTTCAGCAAAGAGTCTATCCTGCCCAAGAGGAACAGCGATAAGCTGAT
CGCCAGAAAGAAGGACTGGGACCCTAAGAAGTACGGCGGCTTCGACAGCCCCACCGTGGCCTATTCTGTG
CTGGTGGTGGCCAAAGTGGAAAAGGGCAAGTCCAAGAAACTGAAGAGTGTGAAAGAGCTGCTGGGGATCA
CCATCATGGAAAGAAGCAGCTTCGAGAAGAATCCCATCGACTTTCTGGAAGCCAAGGGCTACAAAGAAGT
GAAAAAGGACCTGATCATCAAGCTGCCTAAGTACTCCCTGTTCGAGCTGGAAAACGGCCGGAAGAGAATG
CTGGCCTCTGCCGGCGAACTGCAGAAGGGAAACGAACTGGCCCTGCCCTCCAAATATGTGAACTTCCTGT
ACCTGGCCAGCCACTATGAGAAGCTGAAGGGCTCCCCCGAGGATAATGAGCAGAAACAGCTGTTTGTGGA
ACAGCACAAGCACTACCTGGACGAGATCATCGAGCAGATCAGCGAGTTCTCCAAGAGAGTGATCCTGGCC
GACGCTAATCTGGACAAAGTGCTGTCCGCCTACAACAAGCACCGGGATAAGCCCATCAGAGAGCAGGCCG
AGAATATCATCCACCTGTTTACCCTGACCAATCTGGGAGCCCCTGCCGCCTTCAAGTACTTTGACACCAC
CATCGACCGGAAGAGGTACACCAGCACCAAAGAGGTGCTGGACGCCACCCTGATCCACCAGAGCATCACC
GGCCTGTACGAGACACGGATCGACCTGTCTCAGCTGGGAGGCGACAAAAGGCCGGCGGCCACGAAAAAGG
CCGGCCAGGCAAAAAAGAAAAAGTAAGAATTCCTAGAGCTCGCTGATCAGCCTCGACTGTGCCTTCTAGT
TGCCAGCCATCTGTTGTTTGCCCCTCCCCCGTGCCTTCCTTGACCCTGGAAGGTGCCACTCCCACTGTCC
TTTCCTAATAAAATGAGGAAATTGCATCGCATTGTCTGAGTAGGTGTCATTCTATTCTGGGGGGTGGGGT
GGGGCAGGACAGCAAGGGGGAGGATTGGGAAGAGAATAGCAGGCATGCTGGGGAGCGGCCGCAGGAACCC
CTAGTGATGGAGTTGGCCACTCCCTCTCTGCGCGCTCGCTCGCTCACTGAGGCCGGGCGACCAAAGGTCG
CCCGACGCCCGGGCTTTGCCCGGGCGGCCTCAGTGAGCGAGCGAGCGCGCAGCTGCCTGCAGGGGCGCCT
GATGCGGTATTTTCTCCTTACGCATCTGTGCGGTATTTCACACCGCATA
[95 nt withheld, positions 5090-5184]
T
[46 nt withheld, positions 5186-5231]
C
[141 nt withheld, positions 5233-5373]
CCTTTGACGTTGGAGTCCACGTTCTTT
[37 nt withheld, positions 5401-5437]
ACTCTATCTCGGGCTATTCTTTTGATTTATAAGGGATTTTGCCGATTTCGGTCTATTGGTTAAAAAATGA
GCTGATTTAACAAAAATTTAACGCGAATTTTAACAAAATATTAACGTTTACAATTTTATGGTGCACTCTC
AGTACAATCTGCTCTGATGCCGCATAGTTAAGCCAGCCCCGACACCCGCCAACACCCGCTGACGCGCCCT
GACGGGCTTGTCTGCTCCCGGCATCCGCTTACAGACAAGCTGTGACCGTCTCCGGGAGCTGCATGTGTCA
GAGGTTTTCACCGTCATCACCGAAACGCGCGAGACGAAAGGGCCTCGTGATACGCCTATTTTTATAGGTT
AATGTCATGATAATAATGGTTTCTTAGACGTCAGGTGGCACTTTTCGGGGAAATGTGCGCGGAACCCCTA
TTTGTTTATTTTTCTAAATACATTCAAATATGTATCCGCTCATGAGACAATAACCCTGATAAATGCTTCA
ATAATATTGAAAAAGGAAGAGTATGAGTATTCAACATTTCCGTGTCGCCCTTATTCCCTTTTTTGCGGCA
TTTTGCCTTCCTGTTTTTGCTCACCCAGAAACGCTGGTGAAAGTAAAAGATGCTGAAGATCAGTTGGGTG
CACGAGTGGGTTACATCGAACTGGATCTCAACAGCGGTAAGATCCTTGAGAGTTTTCGCCCCGAAGAACG
TTTTCCAATGATGAGCACTTTTAAAGTTCTGCTATGTGGCGCGGTATTATCCCGTATTGACGCCGGGCAA
GAGCAACTCGGTCGCCGCATACACTATTCTCAGAATGACTTGGTTGAGTACTCACCAGTCACAGAAAAGC
ATCTTACGGATGGCATGACAGTAAGAGAATTATGCAGTGCTGCCATAACCATGAGTGATAACACTGCGGC
CAACTTACTTCTGACAACGATCGGAGGACCGAAGGAGCTAACCGCTTTTTTGCACAACATGGGGGATCAT
GTAACTCGCCTTGATCGTTGGGAACCGGAGCTGAATGAAGCCATACCAAACGACGAGCGTGACACCACGA
TGCCTGTAGCAATGGCAACAACGTTGCGCAAACTATTAACTGGCGAACTACTTACTCTAGCTTCCCGGCA
ACAATTAATAGACTGGATGGAGGCGGATAAAGTTGCAGGACCACTTCTGCGCTCGGCCCTTCCGGCTGGC
TGGTTTATTGCTGATAAATCTGGAGCCGGTGAGCGTGGAAGCCGCGGTATCATTGCAGCACTGGGGCCAG
ATGGTAAGCCCTCCCGTATCGTAGTTATCTACACGACGGGGAGTCAGGCAACTATGGATGAACGAAATAG
ACAGATCGCTGAGATAGGTGCCTCACTGATTAAGCATTGGTAACTGTCAGACCAAGTTTACTCATATATA
CTTTAGATTGATTTAAAACTTCATTTTTAATTTAAAAGGATCTAGGTGAAGATCCTTTTTGATAATCTCA
TGACCAAAATCCCTTAACGTGAGTTTTCGTTCCACTGAGCGTCAGACCCCGTAGAAAAGATCAAAGGATC
TTCTTGAGATCCTTTTTTTCTGCGCGTAATCTGCTGCTTGCAAACAAAAAAACCACCGCTACCAGCGGTG
GTTTGTTTGCCGGATCAAGAGCTACCAACTCTTTTTCCGAAGGTAACTGGCTTCAGCAGAGCGCAGATAC
CAAATACTGTTCTTCTAGTGTAGCCGTAGTTAGGCCACCACTTCAAGAACTCTGTAGCACCGCCTACATA
CCTCGCTCTGCTAATCCTGTTACCAGTGGCTGCTGCCAGTGGCGATAAGTCGTGTCTTACCGGGTTGGAC
TCAAGACGATAGTTACCGGATAAGGCGCAGCGGTCGGGCTGAACGGGGGGTTCGTGCACACAGCCCAGCT
TGGAGCGAACGACCTACACCGAACTGAGATACCTACAGCGTGAGCTATGAGAAAGCGCCACGCTTCCCGA
AGGGAGAAAGGCGGACAGGTATCCGGTAAGCGGCAGGGTCGGAACAGGAGAGCGCACGAGGGAGCTTCCA
GGGGGAAACGCCTGGTATCTTTATAGTCCTGTCGGGTTTCGCCACCTCTGACTTGAGCGTCGATTTTTGT
GATGCTCGTCAGGGGGGCGGAGCCTATGGAAAAACGCCAGCAACGCGGCCTTTTTACGGTTCCTGGCCTT
TTGCTGGCCTTTTGCTCACATGTGAGGGCCTATTTCCCATGATTCCTTCATATTTGCATATACGATACAA
GGCTGTTAGAGAGATAATTGGAATTAATTTGACTGTAAACACAAAGATATTAGTACAAAATACGTGACGT
AGAAAGTAATAATTTCTTGGGTAGTTTGCAGTTTTAAAATTATGTTTTAAAATGGACTATCATATGCTTA
CCGTAACTTGAAAGTATTTCGATTTCTTGGCTTTATATATCTTGTGGAAAGGACGAAACACCGCCTCCCC
CGGACCCCGCGCGTTTTAGAGCTAGAAATAGCAAGTTAAAATAAGGCTAGTCCGTTATCAACTTGAAAAA
GTGGCACCGAGTCGGTGCTTTTTTGTTTTAGAGCTAGAAATAGCAAGTTAAAATAAGGCTAGTCCGTTTT
TAGCGCGTGCGCCAATTCTGCAGACAAATGGCTCTAGAGGTACCCGTTACATAACTTACGGTAAATGGCC
CGCCTGGCTGACCGCCCAACGACCCCCGCCCATTGACGTCAATAGTAACGCCAATAGGGACTTTCCATTG
ACGTCAATGGGTGGAGTATTTACGGTAAACTGCCCACTTGGCAGTACATCAAGTGTATCATATGCCAAGT
ACGCCCCCTATTGACGTCAATGACGGTAAATGGCCCGCCTGGCATTGTGCCCAGTACATGACCTTATGGG
ACTTTCCTACTTGGCAGTACATCTACGTATTAGTCATCGCTATTACCATGGTCGAGGTGAGCCCCACGTT
CTGCTTCACTCTCCCCATCTCCCCCCCCTCCCCACCCCCAATTTTGTATTTATTTATTTTTTAATTATTT
TGTGCAGCGATGGGGGCGGGGGGGGGGG
